>Addgene plasmid #170101 | pT7RNAP | addgene full sequence | sequence record 342942 | Addgene NGS Result
GAACGTTGTGAGGGTAAACAACTGGCGGTATGGATGCGGCGGGACCAGAGAAAAATCACTCAGGGTCAAT
GCCAGCGCTTCGTTAATACAGATGTAGGTGTTCCACAGGGTAGCCAGCAGCATCCTGCGATGCAGATCCG
GAACATAATGGTGCAGGGCGCTGACTTCCGCGTTTCCAGACTTTACGAAACACGGAAACCGAAGACCATT
CATGTTGTTGCTCAGGTCGCAGACGTTTTGCAGCAGCAGTCGCTTCACGTTCGCTCGCGTATCGGTGATT
CATTCTGCTAACCAGTAAGGCAACCCCGCCAGCCTAGCCGGGTCCTCAACGACAGGAGCACGATCATGCG
CACCCGTGGGGCCGCCATATGCCGGCACAGAAAAGCCCGCCTTTCGGCGGGCTTTGGTCGACGGATCAAT
TCCGGAAGACGCATCTGCCAGCCTGGCAGAACTGCTGAACGCAGGTCTGGGCGGTTCTGATAACGAGTAA
TCGTTAATCCGCAAATAACGTAAAAACCCGCTTCGGCGGGTTTTTTTATGGGGGGAGTTTAGGGAAAGAG
CATTTGTCAGAATATTTAAGGAATTTCTGAATACTCATAATCAATGTAGAGATGACTAATATCCTGAAAC
TGACTGAACTAATTGAGTCGGAATTCCTCGAGTTACGCGAACGCGAAGTCCGACTCTAAGATGTCACGGA
GGTTCAAGTTACCTTTAGCCGGAAGTGCTGGCATTTTGTCCAATTGAGACTCGTGCAACTGGTCAGCGAA
CTGGTCGTAGAAATCAGCCAGTACATCACAAGACTCATATGTGTCAACCATAGTTTCGCGCACTGCTTTG
AACAGGTTCGCAGCGTCAGCCGGAATGGTACCGAAGGAGTCGTGAATCAGTGCAAAAGATTCGATTCCGT
ACTTCTCGTGTGCCCACACTACAGTCTTACGAAGGTGGCTACCGTCTTGGCTGTGTACAAAGTTAGGAGC
GATACCAGACTCCTGTTTGTGTGCATCAATCTCGCTATCTTTGTTGGTGTTAATGGTAGGCTGTAAGCGG
AACTGACCGAGGAACATCAGGTTCAAGCGCGTCTGAATAGGCTTCTTGTATTCCTGCCACACAGGGAAAC
CATCAGGAGTTACCCAATGCACAGCGCAACGCTTGCGAAGAATCTCTCCAGTCTTCTTATCTTTGACCTC
AGCAGCCAGCAGCTTAGCAGCAGACTTAAGCCAGTTCATTGCTTCAACCGCAGCTACCACCGTCACGCTC
ACAGATTCCCAAATCAGCTTAGCCATGTATCCAGCAGCCTGATTCGGCTGAGTGAACATCAGACCCTTGC
CGGAATCAATAGCTGGCTGAATGGTATCTTCCAGCACTTGTTGACGGAAGCCGAACTCTTTGGACCCGTA
AGCCAGCGTCATGACTGAACGCTTAGTCACACTGCGAGTAACACCGTAAGCCAGCCATTGACCAGCCAGT
GCCTTAGTGCCCAGCTTGACTTTCTCAGAGATTTCACCAGTGTTCTCATCGGTCACGGTAACTACTTCGT
TATCGGTCCCATTGATTGCGTCTGCTTGTAGAATCTCGTTGACTTTCTTAGCAACAATCCCGTAGATGTC
CTGAACGGTTTCACTAGGAAGCAAGTTAACCGCGCGACCACCTACCTCATCTCGGAGCATCGCGGAGAAG
TGCTGGATGCCAGAGCAAGACCCGTCAAACGCCAGCGGAAGGGAGCAGTTATAGCTCAGGCCGTGGTGCT
GTACCCCAGCGTACTCAAAGCAGAACGCAAGGAAGCAGAACGGAGAATCTTGCTCAGCCCACCAAGTGTT
CTCCAGTGGAGACTTAGCGCAAGCCATGATGTTCTCGTGGTTTTCCTCAATGAACTTGATGCGCTCAGGG
AACGGAACCTTATCGACACCCGCACAGTTTGCACCGTGGATTTTCAGCCAGTAGTAACCTTCCTTACCGA
TTGGTTTACCTTTCGCCAGCGTAAGCAGTCCTTTGGTCATATCGTTACCTTGCGGGTTGAACATTGACAC
AGCGTAAACACGACCGCGCCAGTCCATGTTGTAAGGGAACCAGATGGCCTTATGGTTAGCAAACTTATTG
GCTTGCTCAAGCATGAACTCAAGGCTGATACGGCGAGACTTGCGAGCCTTGTCCTTGCGGTACACAGCAG
CGGCAGCACGTTTCCACGCGGTGAGAGCCTCAGGATTCATGTCGATGTCTTCCGGTTTCATCGGGAGTTC
TTCACGCTCAATCGCAGGGATGTCCTCGACCGGACAATGCTTCCACTTGGTGATTACGTTGGCGACCGCT
AGGACTTTCTTGTTGATTTTCCATGCGGTGTTTTGCGCAATGTTAATCGCTTTGTACACCTCAGGCATGT
AAACGTCTTCGTAGCGCATCAGTGCTTTCTTACTGTGAGTACGCACCAGCGCCAGAGGACGACGACCGTT
AGCCCAATAGCCACCACCAGTAATGCCAGTCCACGGCTTAGGAGGAACTACGCAAGGTTGGAACATCGGA
GAGATGCCAGCCAGCGCACCTGCACGGGTTGCGATAGCCTCAGCGTATTCAGGTGCGAGTTCGATAGTCT
CAGAGTCTTGACCTACTACGCCAGCATTTTGGCGGTGTAAGCTAACCATTCCGGTTGACTCAATGAGCAT
CTCGATGCAGCGTACTCCTACATGAATAGAGTCTTCCTTATGCCACGAAGACCACGCCTCGCCACCGAGT
AGACCCTTAGAGAGCATGTCAGCCTCGACAACTTGCATAAATGCTTTCTTGTAGACGTGCCCTACGCGCT
TGTTGAGTTGTTCCTCAACGTTTTTCTTGAAGTGCTTAGCTTCAAGGTCACGGATACGACCGAAGCGAGC
CTCGTCCTCAATGGCCCGACCGATTGCGCTTGCTACAGCCTGAACGGTTGTATTGTCAGCACTGGTTAGG
CAAGCCAGAGTGGTCTTAATGGTGATGTACGCTACGGCTTCCGGCTTGATTTCTTGCAGGAACTGGAAGG
CTGTCGGGCGCTTGCCGCGCTTAGCTTTCACTTCCTCAAACCAGTCGTTGATGCGTGCAATCATCTTAGG
GAGTAGGGTAGTGATGAGAGGCTTGGCGGCAGCGTTATCCGCAACCTCACCAGCTTTAAGTTGACGCTCA
AACATCTTGCGGAAGCGTGCTTCACCCATCTCGTAAGACTCATGCTCAAGGGCCAACTGTTCGCGAGCTA
AACGCTCACCGTAATGGTCAGCCAGAGTGTTGAACGGGATAGCAGCCAGTTCGATGTCAGAGAAGTCGTT
CTTAGCGATGTTAATCGTGTTCATTTGGATCCTCCTTCTTAAAGTTAAACAAAATTATTGCTAGCTGCAA
CCATTATCACCGCCAGAGGTAAAATTGTCAACACGCACGGTGTTAGCTCAGCACGTTACCGGACCAGAAG
TTGTCCTGGCATGCCCAGCGGAACAGCACACACATGTAACTATATCCGGATTGGCGAATGGG
[124 nt withheld, positions 3493-3616]
C
[91 nt withheld, positions 3618-3708]
A
[49 nt withheld, positions 3710-3758]
CCTTTGACGTTGGAGTCCACGTTCTTT
[37 nt withheld, positions 3786-3822]
ACCCTATCTCGGTCTATTCTTTTGATTTATAAGGGATTTTGCCGATTTCGGCCTATTGGTTAAAAAATGA
GCTGATTTAACAAAAATTTAACGCGAATTTTAACAAAATATTAACGCTTACAATTTAGGTGGCACTTTTC
GGGGAAATGTGCGCGGAACCCCTATTTGTTTATTTTTCTAAATACATTCAAATATGTATCCGCTCATGAA
TTAATTCTTAGAAAAACTCATCGAGCATCAAATGAAACTGCAATTTATTCATATCAGGATTATCAATACC
ATATTTTTGAAAAAGCCGTTTCTGTAATGAAGGAGAAAACTCACCGAGGCAGTTCCATAGGATGGCAAGA
TCCTGGTATCGGTCTGCGATTCCGACTCGTCCAACATCAATACAACCTATTAATTTCCCCTCGTCAAAAA
TAAGGTTATCAAGTGAGAAATCACCATGAGTGACGACTGAATCCGGTGAGAATGGCAAAAGTTTATGCAT
TTCTTTCCAGACTTGTTCAACAGGCCAGCCATTACGCTCGTCATCAAAATCACTCGCATCAACCAAACCG
TTATTCATTCGTGATTGCGCCTGAGCGAGACGAAATACGCGATCGCTGTTAAAAGGACAATTACAAACAG
GAATCGAATGCAACCGGCGCAGGAACACTGCCAGCGCATCAACAATATTTTCACCTGAATCAGGATATTC
TTCTAATACCTGGAATGCTGTTTTCCCGGGGATCGCAGTGGTGAGTAACCATGCATCATCAGGAGTACGG
ATAAAATGCTTGATGGTCGGAAGAGGCATAAATTCCGTCAGCCAGTTTAGTCTGACCATCTCATCTGTAA
CATCATTGGCAACGCTACCTTTGCCATGTTTCAGAAACAACTCTGGCGCATCGGGCTTCCCATACAATCG
ATAGATTGTCGCACCTGATTGCCCGACATTATCGCGAGCCCATTTATACCCATATAAATCAGCATCCATG
TTGGAATTTAATCGCGGCCTAGAGCAAGACGTTTCCCGTTGAATATGGCTCATAACACCCCTTGTATTAC
TGTTTATGTAAGCAGACAGTTTTATTGTTCATGACCAAAATCCCTTAACGTGAGTTTTCGTTCCACTGAG
CGTCAGACCCCGTAGAAAAGATCAAAGGATCTTCTTGAGATCCTTTTTTTCTGCGCGTAATCTGCTGCTT
GCAAACAAAAAAACCACCGCTACCAGCGGTGGTTTGTTTGCCGGATCAAGAGCTACCAACTCTTTTTCCG
AAGGTAACTGGCTTCAGCAGAGCGCAGATACCAAATACTGTCCTTCTAGTGTAGCCGTAGTTAGGCCACC
ACTTCAAGAACTCTGTAGCACCGCCTACATACCTCGCTCTGCTAATCCTGTTACCAGTGGCTGCTGCCAG
TGGCGATAAGTCGTGTCTTACCGGGTTGGACTCAAGACGATAGTTACCGGATAAGGCGCAGCGGTCGGGC
TGAACGGGGGGTTCGTGCACACAGCCCAGCTTGGAGCGAACGACCTACACCGAACTGAGATACCTACAGC
GTGAGCTATGAGAAAGCGCCACGCTTCCCGAAGGGAGAAAGGCGGACAGGTATCCGGTAAGCGGCAGGGT
CGGAACAGGAGAGCGCACGAGGGAGCTTCCAGGGGGAAACGCCTGGTATCTTTATAGTCCTGTCGGGTTT
CGCCACCTCTGACTTGAGCGTCGATTTTTGTGATGCTCGTCAGGGGGGCGGAGCCTATGGAAAAACGCCA
GCAACGCGGCCTTTTTACGGTTCCTGGCCTTTTGCTGGCCTTTTGCTCACATGTTCTTTCCTGCGTTATC
CCCTGATTCTGTGGATAACCGTATTACCGCCTTTGAGTGAGCTGATACCGCTCGCCGCAGCCGAACGACC
GAGCGCAGCGAGTCAGTGAGCGAGGAAGCGGAAGAGCGCCTGATGCGGTATTTTCTCCTTACGCATCTGT
GCGGTATTTCACACCGCAATGGTGCACTCTCAGTACAATCTGCTCTGATGCCGCATAGTTAAGCCAGTAT
ACACTCCGCTATCGCTACGTGACTGGGTCATGGCTGCGCCCCGACACCCGCCAACACCCGCTGACGCGCC
CTGACGGGCTTGTCTGCTCCCGGCATCCGCTTACAGACAAGCTGTGACCGTCTCCGGGAGCTGCATGTGT
CAGAGGTTTTCACCGTCATCACCGAAACGCGCGAGGCAGCTGCGGTAAAGCTCATCAGCGTGGTCGTGAA
GCGATTCACAGATGTCTGCCTGTTCATCCGCGTCCAGCTCGTTGAGTTTCTCCAGAAGCGTTAATGTCTG
GCTTCTGATAAAGCGGGCCATGTTAAGGGCGGTTTTTTCCTGTTTGGTCACTGATGCCTCCGTGTAAGGG
GGATTTCTGTTCATGGGGGTAATGATACCGATGAAACGAGAGAGGATGCTCACGATACGGGTTACTGATG
ATGAACATGCCCGGTTACTG
Features (pLannotate 1.2.2; 9 found; start..end, strand, type, name):
    666..3314    -  CDS            RPOL_BPT7: Experimental evidence at protein level: Swiss-Prot protein existence level 1. Highly processive DNA-dependent RNA polymerase that catalyzes the transcription of class II and class III viral genes. Recognizes a specific promoter sequence and enters first into an 'abortive phase' where very short transcripts are synthesized and released before proceeding to the processive transcription of long RNA chains. Unwinds the double-stranded DNA to expose the coding strand for templating. Participates in the initiation of viral DNA replication presumably by making primers accessible to the DNA polymerase
   3322..3342    -  RBS            RBS: efficient ribosome binding site from bacteriophage T7 gene 10 (Olins and Rangwala, 1989)
   3493..3921    +  rep_origin     f1 ori (sequence partly withheld): f1 bacteriophage origin of replication; arrow indicates direction of (+) strand synthesis
   3974..4031    +  promoter       AmpR promoter (fragment): bla
   4040..4855    -  CDS            KanR: aminoglycoside phosphotransferase; aph(3')-Ia; confers resistance to kanamycin in bacteria or G418 (Geneticin®) in eukaryotes
   4977..5565    +  rep_origin     ori: high-copy-number ColE1/pMB1/pBR322/pUC origin of replication
   5751..5890    -  misc_feature   bom: basis of mobility region from pBR322
   5992..6183    -  CDS            rop: Rop protein, which maintains plasmids at low copy number; rop
   6200..288     +  CDS            YPB1_ECOLX (across the origin): Protein predicted: Swiss-Prot protein existence level 4. From Escherichia coli.
