[The description below was written by a language model from this plasmid's Addgene catalogue record and pLannotate feature annotations shown in this document.]
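Description:
pT7RNAP is a bacterial expression and synthetic-biology plasmid built on a pET28a backbone that supplies bacteriophage T7 RNA polymerase. It is about 6.3 kb in total and was assembled by Gibson cloning. The plasmid replicates from a ColE1/pMB1-type origin. The pBR322-derived bom region and the rop gene are also present, and Rop restrains plasmid number, consistent with the catalogue's low-copy listing. Selection is by kanamycin through the aph(3')-Ia aminoglycoside phosphotransferase gene. An f1 phage origin carried over from the backbone is also annotated, along with a short AmpR promoter fragment and a predicted E. coli open reading frame spanning the numbering origin.

The payload is the roughly 2.65 kb T7 RNA polymerase coding sequence, preceded by the efficient ribosome binding site from T7 gene 10. According to the catalogue entry, the gene is driven by the p70a promoter. The feature table does not annotate this promoter, and no terminator or tags are annotated either. p70a is generally known as a strong sigma-70-dependent promoter derived from a lambda phage promoter. That fits the record's specification of a host carrying the temperature-sensitive cI857 repressor, presumably to keep expression repressed during propagation, though the record does not say so.

The associated publication describes a cell-free transcription-translation (TXTL) assay for identifying PAMs of CRISPR-Cas systems with multi-protein effector complexes. In that setting, the plasmid would most plausibly be added to a reaction to produce T7 RNA polymerase from the endogenous E. coli transcription machinery, which can then transcribe other constructs placed under T7 promoters. The record itself states the purpose only as expression of T7 RNAP.
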