Addgene plasmid #170101: pT7RNAP
Purpose: expresses T7 RNAP
Depositing lab: Chase Beisel. Depositing organization: Helmholtz-Zentrum fuer Infektionsforschung (HZI). Publication: A TXTL-Based Assay to Rapidly Identify PAMs for CRISPR-Cas Systems with Multi-Protein Effector Complexes. Wimmer F, Englert F, Beisel CL. Methods Mol Biol. 2022;2433:391-411. doi: 10.1007/978-1-0716-1998-8_24. PubMed 34985758.
Backbone
  Vector backbone: pET28a
  Backbone size w/o insert (bp): 3262
  Total vector size (bp): 6296
  Vector type: Bacterial Expression, Synthetic Biology
Growth in bacteria
  Bacterial resistance: Kanamycin, 50 μg/mL
  Growth temperature: 30°C
  Growth strain: KL740 cI857+
  Growth instructions: 29°C
  Copy number: Low Copy
Gene/Insert
  Gene/Insert name: T7-RNA polymerase
  Insert size (bp): 2652
  Promoter: p70a
  Cloning method: Gibson Cloning
  Sequencing primers: 5′ aacgtggcgagaaaggaagg
Terms and licenses: Academic/Nonprofit Terms; Industry Terms: Not Available to Industry
How to cite: pT7RNAP was a gift from Chase Beisel (Addgene plasmid # 170101 ; http://n2t.net/addgene:170101 ; RRID:Addgene_170101)
